>Addgene plasmid #154470 | MSCV-Stop-NPM-ALK-MSNA-IRES-EGFP (MSNAIE) | addgene full sequence | sequence record 310670 | Addgene NGS Result
AATGAAAGACCCCACCTGTAGGTTTGGCAAGCTAGCTTAAGTAACGCCATTTTGCAAGGCATGGAAAATA
CATAACTGAGAATAGAGAAGTTCAGATCAAGGTTAGGAACAGAGAGACAGCAGAATATGGGCCAAACAGG
ATATCTGTGGTAAGCAGTTCCTGCCCCGGCTCAGGGCCAAGAACAGATGGTCCCCAGATGCGGTCCCGCC
CTCAGCAGTTTCTAGAGAACCATCAGATGTTTCCAGGGTGCCCCAAGGACCTGAAATGACCCTGTGCCTT
ATTTGAACTAACCAATCAGTTCGCTTCTCGCTTCTGTTCGCGCGCTTCTGCTCCCCGAGCTCAATAAAAG
AGCCCACAACCCCTCACTCGGCGCGCCAGTCCTCCGATAGACTGCGTCGCCCGGGTACCCGTATTCCCAA
TAAAGCCTCTTGCTGTTTGCATCCGAATCGTGGACTCGCTGATCCTTGGGAGGGTCTCCTCAGATTGATT
GACTGCCCACCTCGGGGGTCTTTCATTTGGAGGTTCCACCGAGATTTGGAGACCCCTGCCCAGGGACCAC
CGACCCCCCCGCCGGGAGGTAAGCTGGCCAGCGGTCGTTTCGTGTCTGTCTCTGTCTTTGTGCGTGTTTG
TGCCGGCATCTAATGTTTGCGCCTGCGTCTGTACTAGTTAGCTAACTAGCTCTGTATCTGGCGGACCCGT
GGTGGAACTGACGAGTTCTGAACACCCGGCCGCAACCCTGGGAGACGTCCCAGGGACTTTGGGGGCCGTT
TTTGTGGCCCGACCTGAGGAAGGGAGTCGATGTGGAATCCGACCCCGTCAGGATATGTGGTTCTGGTAGG
AGACGAGAACCTAAAACAGTTCCCGCCTCCGTCTGAATTTTTGCTTTCGGTTTGGAACCGAAGCCGCGCG
TCTTGTCTGCTGCAGCGCTGCAGCATCGTTCTGTGTTGTCTCTGTCTGACTGTGTTTCTGTATTTGTCTG
AAAATTAGGGCCAGACTGTTACCACTCCCTTAAGTTTGACCTTAGGTCACTGGAAAGATGTCGAGCGGAT
CGCTCACAACCAGTCGGTAGATGTCAAGAAGAGACGTTGGGTTACCTTCTGCTCTGCAGAATGGCCAACC
TTTAACGTCGGATGGCCGCGAGACGGCACCTTTAACCGAGACCTCATCACCCAGGTTAAGATCAAGGTCT
TTTCACCTGGCCCGCATGGACACCCAGACCAGGTCCCCTACATCGTGACCTGGGAAGCCTTGGCTTTTGA
CCCCCCTCCCTGGGTCAAGCCCTTTGTACACCCTAAGCCTCCGCCTCCTCTTCCTCCATCCGCCCCGTCT
CTCCCCCTTGAACCTCCTCGTTCGACCCCGCCTCGATCCTCCCTTTATCCAGCCCTCACTCCTTCTCTAG
GCGCCGGAATTAGATCTCTCGAGGTTAAACGGGCCCTCTAGACTCGAGCGGCCGCATAACTTCGTATAGC
ATACATTATACGAAGTTATTCTAGACACAACCATGGCCTCCTCCGAGAACGTCATCACCGAGTTCATGCG
CTTCAAGGTGCGCATGGAGGGCACCGTGAACGGCCACGAGTTCGAGATCGAGGGCGAGGGCGAGGGCCGC
CCCTACGAGGGCCACAACACCGTGAAGCTGAAGGTGACCAAGGGCGGCCCCCTGCCCTTCGCCTGGGACA
TCCTGTCCCCCCAGTTCCAGTACGGCTCCAAGGTGTACGTGAAGCACCCCGCCGACATCCCCGACTACAA
GAAGCTGTCCTTCCCCGAGGGCTTCAAGTGGGAGCGCGTGATGAACTTCGAGGACGGCGGCGTGGCGACC
GTGACCCAGGACTCCTCCCTGCAGGACGGCTGCTTCATCTACAAGGTGAAGTTCATCGGCGTGAACTTCC
CCTCCGACGGCCCCGTGATGCAGAAGAAGACCATGGGCTGGGAGGCCTCCACCGAGCGCCTGTACCCCCG
CGACGGCGTGCTGAAGGGCGAGACCCACAAGGCCCTGAAGCTGAAGGACGGCGGCCACTACCTGGTGGAG
TTCAAGTCTATCTACATGGCCAAGAAGCCCGTGCAGCTGCCCGGCTACTACTACGTGGACGCCAAGCTGG
ACATCACCTCCCACAACGAGGACTACACCATCGTGGAGCAGTACGAGCGCACCGAGGGCCGCCACCACCT
GTTCCTGTAGAGCTCGCGACTCTAGACTGAGTGAGTGACATAACTTCGTATAGCATACATTATACGAAGT
TATGCGGCCGCCACTGTGCTGGATATCTGCAGAATTCCACCACACTGGACTAGTGGATCCGAGCTCGGTA
CCAAGCTTGGGGGGCGCCTTCTCTCCTACCTAAGTGCGTGCCGCCACCCGATGGAAGATTCGATGGACAT
GGACATGAGCCCCCTGAGGCCCCAGAACTATCTTTTCGGTTGTGAACTAAAGGCCGACAAAGATTATCAC
TTTAAGGTGGATAATGATGAAAATGAGCACCAGTTATCTTTAAGAACGGTCAGTTTAGGGGCTGGTGCAA
AGGATGAGTTGCACATTGTTGAAGCAGAGGCAATGAATTACGAAGGCAGTCCAATTAAAGTAACACTGGC
AACTTTGAAAATGTCTGTACAGCCAACGGTTTCCCTTGGGGGCTTTGAAATAACACCACCAGTGGTCTTA
AGGTTGAAGTGTGGTTCAGGGCCAGTGCATATTAGTGGACAGCACTTAGTAGTGTACCGCCGGAAGCACC
AGGAGCTGCAAGCCATGCAGATGGAGCTGCAGAGCCCTGAGTACAAGCTGAGCAAGCTCCGCACCTCGAC
CATCATGACCGACTACAACCCCAACTACTGCTTTGCTGGCAAGACCTCCTCCATCAGTGACCTGAAGGAG
GTGCCGCGGAAAAACATCACCCTCATTCGGGGTCTGGGCCATGGCGCCTTTGGGGAGGTGTATGAAGGCC
AGGTGTCCGGAATGCCCAACGACCCAAGCCCCCTGCAAGTGGCTGTGAAGACGCTGCCTGAAGTGTGCTC
TGAACAGGACGAACTGGATTTCCTCATGGAAGCCCTGATCATCAGCAAATTCAACCACCAGAACATTGTT
CGCTGCATTGGGGTGAGCCTGCAATCCCTGCCCCGGTTCATCCTGCTGGAGCTCATGGCGGGGGGAGACC
TCAAGTCCTTCCTCCGAGAGACCCGCCCTCGCCCGAGCCAGCCCTCCTCCCTGGCCATGCTGGACCTTCT
GCACGTGGCTCGGGACATTGCCTGTGGCTGTCAGTATTTGGAGGAAAACCACTTCATCCACCGAGACATT
GCTGCCAGAAACTGCCTCTTGACCTGTCCAGGCCCTGGAAGAGTGGCCAAGATTGGAGACTTCGGGATGG
CCCGAGACATCTACAGGGCGAGCTACTATAGAAAGGGAGGCTGTGCCATGCTGCCAGTTAAGTGGATGCC
CCCAGAGGCCTTCATGGAAGGAATATTCACTTCTAAAACAGACACATGGTCCTTTGGAGTGCTGCTATGG
GAAATCTTTTCTCTTGGATATATGCCATACCCCAGCAAAAGCAACCAGGAAGTTCTGGAGTTTGTCACCA
GTGGAGGCCGGATGGACCCACCCAAGAACTGCCCTGGGCCTGTATACCGGATAATGACTCAGTGCTGGCA
ACATCAGCCTGAAGACAGGCCCAACTTTGCCATCATTTTGGAGAGGATTGAATACTGCACCCAGGACCCG
GATGTAATCAACACCGCTTTGCCGATAGAATATGGTCCACTTGTGGAAGAGGAAGAGAAAGTGCCTGTGA
GGCCCAAGGACCCTGAGGGGGTTCCTCCTCTCCTGGTCTCTCAACAGGCAAAACGGGAGGAGGAGCGCAG
CCCAGCTGCCCCACCACCTCTGCCTACCACCTCCTCTGGCAAGGCTGCAAAGAAACCCACAGCTGCAGAG
GTCTCTGTTCGAGTCCCTAGAGGGCCGGCCGTGGAAGGGGGACACGTGAATATGGCATTCTCTCAGTCCA
ACCCTCCTTCGGAGTTGCACAAGGTCCACGGATCCAGAAACAAGCCCACCAGCTTGTGGAACCCAACGTA
CGGCTCCTGGTTTACAGAGAAACCCACCAAAAAGAATAATCCTATAGCAAAGAAGGAGCCACACGACAGG
GGTAACCTGGGGCTGGAGGGAAGCTGTACTGTCCCACCTAACGTTGCAACTGGGAGACTTCCGGGGGCCT
CACTGCTCCTAGAGCCCTCTTCGCTGACTGCCAATATGAAGGAGGTACCTCTGTTCAGGCTACGTCACTT
CCCTTGTGGGAATGTCAATTACGGCTACCAGCAACAGGGCTTGCCCTTAGAAGCCGCTACTGCCCCTGGA
GCTGGTCATTACGAGGATACCATTCTGAAAAGCAAGAATAGCATGAACCAGCCTGGGCCCTGATCCCAAG
CTTAAGTTTAACGAATTCCGCCCCCCCCCCCTAACGTTACTGGCCGAAGCCGCTTGGAATAAGGCCGGTG
TGCGTTTGTCTATATGTTATTTTCCACCATATTGCCGTCTTTTGGCAATGTGAGGGCCCGGAAACCTGGC
CCTGTCTTCTTGACGAGCATTCCTAGGGGTCTTTCCCCTCTCGCCAAAGGAATGCAAGGTCTGTTGAATG
TCGTGAAGGAAGCAGTTCCTCTGGAAGCTTCTTGAAGACAAACAACGTCTGTAGCGACCCTTTGCAGGCA
GCGGAACCCCCCACCTGGCGACAGGTGCCTCTGCGGCCAAAAGCCACGTGTATAAGATACACCTGCAAAG
GCGGCACAACCCCAGTGCCACGTTGTGAGTTGGATAGTTGTGGAAAGAGTCAAATGGCTCTCCTCAAGCG
TATTCAACAAGGGGCTGAAGGATGCCCAGAAGGTACCCCATTGTATGGGATCTGATCTGGGGCCTCGGTG
CACATGCTTTACATGTGTTTAGTCGAGGTTAAAAAAACGTCTAGGCCCCCCGAACCACGGGGACGTGGTT
TTCCTTTGAAAAACACGATGATAATATGGCCACAACCATGGTGAGCAAGGGCGAGGAGCTGTTCACCGGG
GTGGTGCCCATCCTGGTCGAGCTGGACGGCGACGTAAACGGCCACAAGTTCAGCGTGTCTGGCGAGGGCG
AGGGCGATGCCACCTACGGCAAGCTGACCCTGAAGTTCATCTGCACCACCGGCAAGCTGCCCGTGCCCTG
GCCCACCCTCGTGACCACCCTGACCTACGGCGTGCAGTGCTTCAGCCGCTACCCCGACCACATGAAGCAG
CACGACTTCTTCAAGTCCGCCATGCCCGAAGGCTACGTCCAGGAGCGCACCATCTTCTTCAAGGACGACG
GCAACTACAAGACCCGCGCCGAGGTGAAGTTCGAGGGCGACACCCTGGTGAACCGCATCGAGCTGAAGGG
CATCGACTTCAAGGAGGACGGCAACATCCTGGGGCACAAGCTGGAGTACAACTACAACAGCCACAACGTC
TATATCATGGCCGACAAGCAGAAGAACGGCATCAAGGCGAACTTCAAGATCCGCCACAACATCGAGGACG
GCAGCGTGCAGCTCGCCGACCACTACCAGCAGAACACCCCCATCGGCGACGGCCCCGTGCTGCTGCCCGA
CAACCACTACCTGAGCACCCAGTCCGCCCTGAGCAAAGACCCCAACGAGAAGCGCGATCACATGGTCCTG
CTGGAGTTCGTGACCGCCGCCGGGATCACTCTCGGCATGGACGAGCTGTACAAGTAATGAATTAATTAAG
AATTATCAAGCTTATCGATACCGTCGACCTGCAGCCAAGCTTATCGATAAAATAAAAGATTTTATTTAGT
CTCCAGAAAAAGGGGGGAATGAAAGACCCCACCTGTAGGTTTGGCAAGCTAGCTTAAGTAACGCCATTTT
GCAAGGCATGGAAAATACATAACTGAGAATAGAGAAGTTCAGATCAAGGTTAGGAACAGAGAGACAGCAG
AATATGGGCCAAACAGGATATCTGTGGTAAGCAGTTCCTGCCCCGGCTCAGGGCCAAGAACAGATGGTCC
CCAGATGCGGTCCCGCCCTCAGCAGTTTCTAGAGAACCATCAGATGTTTCCAGGGTGCCCCAAGGACCTG
AAATGACCCTGTGCCTTATTTGAACTAACCAATCAGTTCGCTTCTCGCTTCTGTTCGCGCGCTTCTGCTC
CCCGAGCTCAATAAAAGAGCCCACAACCCCTCACTCGGCGCGCCAGTCCTCCGATAGACTGCGTCGCCCG
GGTACCCGTGTATCCAATAAACCCTCTTGCAGTTGCATCCGACTTGTGGTCTCGCTGTTCCTTGGGAGGG
TCTCCTCTGAGTGATTGACTACCCGTCAGCGGGGGTCTTTCATGGGTAACAGTTTCTTGAAGTTGGAGAA
CAACATTCTGAGGGTAGGAGTCGAATATTAAGTAATCCTGACTCAATTAGCCACTGTTTTGAATCCACAT
ACTCCAATACTCCTGAAATAGTTCATTATGGACAGCGCAGAAAGAGCTGGGGAGAATTGTGAAATTGTTA
TCCGCTCACAATTCCACACAACATACGAGCCGGAAGCATAAAGTGTAAAGCCTGGGGTGCCTAATGAGTG
AGCTAACTCACATTAATTGCGTTGCGCTCACTGCCCGCTTTCCAGTCGGGAAACCTGTCGTGCCAGCTGC
ATTAATGAATCGGCCAACGCGCGGGGAGAGGCGGTTTGCGTATTGGGCGCTCTTCCGCTTCCTCGCTCAC
TGACTCGCTGCGCTCGGTCGTTCGGCTGCGGCGAGCGGTATCAGCTCACTCAAAGGCGGTAATACGGTTA
TCCACAGAATCAGGGGATAACGCAGGAAAGAACATGTGAGCAAAAGGCCAGCAAAAGGCCAGGAACCGTA
AAAAGGCCGCGTTGCTGGCGTTTTTCCATAGGCTCCGCCCCCCTGACGAGCATCACAAAAATCGACGCTC
AAGTCAGAGGTGGCGAAACCCGACAGGACTATAAAGATACCAGGCGTTTCCCCCTGGAAGCTCCCTCGTG
CGCTCTCCTGTTCCGACCCTGCCGCTTACCGGATACCTGTCCGCCTTTCTCCCTTCGGGAAGCGTGGCGC
TTTCTCATAGCTCACGCTGTAGGTATCTCAGTTCGGTGTAGGTCGTTCGCTCCAAGCTGGGCTGTGTGCA
CGAACCCCCCGTTCAGCCCGACCGCTGCGCCTTATCCGGTAACTATCGTCTTGAGTCCAACCCGGTAAGA
CACGACTTATCGCCACTGGCAGCAGCCACTGGTAACAGGATTAGCAGAGCGAGGTATGTAGGCGGTGCTA
CAGAGTTCTTGAAGTGGTGGCCTAACTACGGCTACACTAGAAGAACAGTATTTGGTATCTGCGCTCTGCT
GAAGCCAGTTACCTTCGGAAAAAGAGTTGGTAGCTCTTGATCCGGCAAACAAACCACCGCTGGTAGCGGT
GGTTTTTTTGTTTGCAAGCAGCAGATTACGCGCAGAAAAAAAGGATCTCAAGAAGATCCTTTGATCTTTT
CTACGGGGTCTGACGCTCAGTGGAACGAAAACTCACGTTAAGGGATTTTGGTCATGAGATTATCAAAAAG
GATCTTCACCTAGATCCTTTTAAATTAAAAATGAAGTTTTAAATCAATCTAAAGTATATATGAGTAAACT
TGGTCTGACAGTTACCAATGCTTAATCAGTGAGGCACCTATCTCAGCGATCTGTCTATTTCGTTCATCCA
TAGTTGCCTGACTCCCCGTCGTGTAGATAACTACGATACGGGAGGGCTTACCATCTGGCCCCAGTGCTGC
AATGATACCGCGAGACCCACGCTCACCGGCTCCAGATTTATCAGCAATAAACCAGCCAGCCGGAAGGGCC
GAGCGCAGAAGTGGTCCTGCAACTTTATCCGCCTCCATCCAGTCTATTAATTGTTGCCGGGAAGCTAGAG
TAAGTAGTTCGCCAGTTAATAGTTTGCGCAACGTTGTTGCCATTGCTACAGGCATCGTGGTGTCACGCTC
GTCGTTTGGTATGGCTTCATTCAGCTCCGGTTCCCAACGATCAAGGCGAGTTACATGATCCCCCATGTTG
TGCAAAAAAGCGGTTAGCTCCTTCGGTCCTCCGATCGTTGTCAGAAGTAAGTTGGCCGCAGTGTTATCAC
TCATGGTTATGGCAGCACTGCATAATTCTCTTACTGTCATGCCATCCGTAAGATGCTTTTCTGTGACTGG
TGAGTACTCAACCAAGTCATTCTGAGAATAGTGTATGCGGCGACCGAGTTGCTCTTGCCCGGCGTCAATA
CGGGATAATACCGCGCCACATAGCAGAACTTTAAAAGTGCTCATCATTGGAAAACGTTCTTCGGGGCGAA
AACTCTCAAGGATCTTACCGCTGTTGAGATCCAGTTCGATGTAACCCACTCGTGCACCCAACTGATCTTC
AGCATCTTTTACTTTCACCAGCGTTTCTGGGTGAGCAAAAACAGGAAGGCAAAATGCCGCAAAAAAGGGA
ATAAGGGCGACACGGAAATGTTGAATACTCATACTCTTCCTTTTTCAATATTATTGAAGCATTTATCAGG
GTTATTGTCTCATGAGCGGATACATATTTGAATGTATTTAGAAAAATAAACAAATAGGGGTTCCGCGCAC
ATTTCCCCGAAAAGTGCCACCTGACGTCTAAGAAACCATTATTATCATGACATTAACCTATAAAAATAGG
CGTATCACGAGGCCCTTTCGTCTCGCGCGTTTCGGTGATGACGGTGAAAACCTCTGACACATGCAGCTCC
CGGAGACGGTCACAGCTTGTCTGTAAGCGGATGCCGGGAGCAGACAAGCCCGTCAGGGCGCGTCAGCGGG
TGTTGGCGGGTGTCGGGGCTGGCTTAACTATGCGGCATCAGAGCAGATTGTACTGAGAGTGCACCATATG
CGGTGTGAAATACCGCACAGATGCGTAAGGAGAAAATACCGCATCAGGCGCCATTCGCCATTCAGGCTGC
GCAACTGTTGGGAAGGGCGATCGGTGCGGGCCTCTTCGCTATTACGCCAGCTGGCGAAAGGGGGATGTGC
TGCAAGGCGATTAAGTTGGGTAACGCCAGGGTTTTCCCAGTCACGACGTTGTAAAACGACGGCGCAAGGA
ATGGTGCATGCAAGGAGATGGCGCCCAACAGTCCCCCGGCCACGGGGCCTGCCACCATACCCACGCCGAA
ACAAGCGCTCATGAGCCCGAAGTGGCGAGCCCGATCTTCCCCATCGGTGATGTCGGCGATATAGGCGCCA
GCAACCGCACCTGTGGCGCCGGTGATGCCGGCCACGATGCGTCCGGCGTAGAGGCGATTAGTCCAATTTG
TTAAAGACAGGATATCAGTGGTCCAGGCTCTAGTTTTGACTCAACAATATCACCAGCTGAAGCCTATAGA
GTACGAGCCATAGATAAAATAAAAGATTTTATTTAGTCTCCAGAAAAAGGGGGG
Features (pLannotate 1.2.2; 24 found; start..end, strand, type, name):
      1..517     +  LTR            5' LTR: 5' long terminal repeat from murine embryonic stem cell virus
    581..922     +  misc_feature   MESV Ψ: packaging signal of murine embryonic stem cell virus
    989..1405    +  CDS            gag (truncated): truncated Moloney murine leukemia virus (MMLV) gag gene lacking the start codon
   1456..1489    +  protein_bind   loxP: Cre-mediated recombination occurs in the 8-bp core sequence (GCATACAT). Cre recombinase
   1503..2177    +  CDS            DsRed2: DsRed2 is a basic (constitutively fluorescent) red fluorescent protein published in 2006, derived from Discosoma sp..
   2210..2243    +  protein_bind   loxP: Cre-mediated recombination occurs in the 8-bp core sequence (GCATACAT). Cre recombinase
   2361..2711    +  CDS            Npm1 (fragment): NPM_MOUSE - Experimental evidence at protein level: Swiss-Prot protein existence level 1. Involved in diverse cellular processes such as ribosome biogenesis, centrosome duplication, protein chaperoning, histone assembly, cell proliferation, and regulation of tumor suppressors p53/TP53 and ARF. Binds ribosome presumably to drive ribosome nuclear export. Associated with nucleolar ribonucleoprotein structures and bind single-stranded nucleic acids. Acts as a chaperonin for the core histones H3, H2B and H4. Stimulates APEX1 endonuclease activity on apurinic/apyrimidinic (AP) double-stranded DNA bu
   2706..4400    +  CDS            ALK (fragment): ALK_HUMAN - Experimental evidence at protein level: Swiss-Prot protein existence level 1. Neuronal receptor tyrosine kinase that is essentially and transiently expressed in specific regions of the central and peripheral nervous systems and plays an important role in the genesis and differentiation of the nervous system. Transduces signals from ligands at the cell surface, through specific activation of the mitogen- activated protein kinase (MAPK) pathway. Phosphorylates almost exclusively at the first tyrosine of the Y-x-x-x-Y-Y motif. Following activation by ligand, ALK induces tyrosine phosp
   4532..4994    +  misc_feature   IRES: internal ribosome entry site (IRES) of the encephalomyocarditis virus (EMCV)
   5008..5727    +  CDS            EGFP: the original enhanced GFP (Yang et al., 1996) mammalian codon-optimized
   5744..5770    +  misc_feature   MCS (fragment): pBluescript multiple cloning site
   5829..6343    +  LTR            3' LTR: 3' long terminal repeat from murine embryonic stem cell virus
   6505..6521    -  protein_bind   lac operator: The lac repressor binds to the lac operator to inhibit transcription in E. coli. This inhibition can be relieved by adding lactose or isopropyl-β-D-thiogalactopyranoside (IPTG). lac repressor encoded by lacI
   6529..6559    -  promoter       lac promoter: promoter for the E. coli lac operon
   6574..6595    -  protein_bind   CAP binding site: CAP binding activates transcription in the presence of cAMP. E. coli catabolite activator protein
   6608..6700    -  CDS            lacI (fragment): lac repressor; lacI; The lac repressor binds to the lac operator to inhibit transcription in E. coli. This inhibition can be relieved by adding lactose or isopropyl-β-D-thiogalactopyranoside (IPTG).
   6883..7471    -  rep_origin     ori: high-copy-number ColE1/pMB1/pBR322/pUC origin of replication
   7642..8502    -  CDS            AmpR: β-lactamase; bla; confers resistance to ampicillin, carbenicillin, and related antibiotics
   8503..8607    -  promoter       AmpR promoter: bla
   8702..8737    +  CDS            rop (fragment): Rop protein, which maintains plasmids at low copy number; rop
   8839..8938    +  misc_feature   bom (fragment): basis of mobility region from pBR322
   8944..9093    -  CDS            lacZα (fragment): LacZα fragment of β-galactosidase; lacZ fragment
   9093..9294    -  CDS            TcR (fragment): tetracycline efflux protein; tet; confers resistance to tetracycline
   9295..9393    +  CDS            env (fragment): murine leukemia virus gPr80 envelope polyprotein precursor; env; proteolytically cleaved into gp70SU and p15TM subunits
