[The description below was written by a language model from this plasmid's Addgene catalogue record and pLannotate feature annotations shown in this document.]
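Description:
MSCV-Stop-NPM-ALK-MSNA-IRES-EGFP (MSNAIE) is a 9.4 kb gammaretroviral mammalian expression vector built on the MSCV backbone. It carries the human NPM-ALK fusion cDNA behind a Cre-removable stop cassette. The proviral region is bounded by 5' and 3' long terminal repeats of murine embryonic stem cell virus and includes the Ψ packaging signal and a truncated, start-codon-less MMLV gag segment. Together these allow the transcript to be packaged into retroviral particles when viral proteins are supplied in trans. No separate internal promoter is annotated, so expression appears to be driven from the 5' LTR. In bacteria the plasmid is maintained through a high-copy ColE1/pUC-type origin and selected with ampicillin via the β-lactamase gene. The remaining bacterial annotations (lac, lacI, rop, bom, lacZα, TcR and env fragments) are backbone remnants.

Downstream of gag, two loxP sites in the same orientation flank a DsRed2 coding sequence, followed by the NPM-ALK open reading frame. The feature table annotates this as an Npm1 fragment joined to the kinase-containing portion of human ALK; the NPM part is matched to the mouse protein entry, although the catalogue lists the insert as human. An EMCV IRES and EGFP follow. According to the associated publication title, the floxed element acts as a translational stop cassette: before recombination, DsRed2 is the translated upstream reading frame and should mark transduced cells red, while NPM-ALK translation is blocked. Cre excises DsRed2, permitting NPM-ALK expression. EGFP is translated from the IRES on the same transcript; the record does not say whether EGFP expression also depends on Cre. The vector was made for a conditional, NPM-ALK-driven model of CD30+ T-cell lymphoma.
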