Addgene plasmid #154470: MSCV-Stop-NPM-ALK-MSNA-IRES-EGFP (MSNAIE)
Purpose: cDNA of NPM-ALK in the MSE backbone
Depositing lab: Cornelius Miething. Depositing organization: Universitaetsklinikum Freiburg. Publication: A novel conditional NPM-ALK-driven model of CD30+ T-cell lymphoma mediated by a translational stop cassette. Shoumariyeh K, Schneider N, Poggio T, Veratti P, Ehrenfeld S, Redhaber DM, Khan R, Pfeifer D, Klingeberg C, Kreutmair S, Rudelius M, Quintanilla-Martinez L, Fend F, Illert AL, Duyster J, Miething C. Oncogene. 2020 Feb;39(9):1904-1913. doi: 10.1038/s41388-019-1058-1. Epub 2019 Nov 21. PubMed 31754210.
Backbone
  Vector backbone: MSCV
  Backbone size w/o insert (bp): 6792
  Vector type: Mammalian Expression, Retroviral
Growth in bacteria
  Bacterial resistance: Ampicillin, 100 μg/mL
  Growth temperature: 37°C
  Growth strain: NEB Stable
  Copy number: Unknown
Gene/Insert
  Gene/Insert name: NPM-ALK
  Species: H. sapiens (human)
  Insert size (bp): 2043
Terms and licenses: Academic/Nonprofit Terms; Industry Terms: Not Available to Industry
How to cite: MSCV-Stop-NPM-ALK-MSNA-IRES-EGFP (MSNAIE) was a gift from Cornelius Miething (Addgene plasmid # 154470 ; http://n2t.net/addgene:154470 ; RRID:Addgene_154470)
